>Addgene plasmid #221413 | pDONR221-eGFP | addgene full sequence | sequence record 437200 | Addgene NGS Result
TTCTTTCCTGCGTTATCCCCTGATTCTGTGGATAACCGTATTACCGCCTTTGAGTGAGCTGATACCGCTC
GCCGCAGCCGAACGACCGAGCGCAGCGAGTCAGTGAGCGAGGAAGCGGAAGAGCGCCCAATACGCAAACC
GCCTCTCCCCGCGCGTTGGCCGATTCATTAATGCAGCTGGCACGACAGGTTTCCCGACTGGAAAGCGGGC
AGTGAGCGCAACGCAATTAATACGCGTACCGCTAGCCAGGAAGAGTTTGTAGAAACGCAAAAAGGCCATC
CGTCAGGATGGCCTTCTGCTTAGTTTGATGCCTGGCAGTTTATGGCGGGCGTCCTGCCCGCCACCCTCCG
GGCCGTTGCTTCACAACGTTCAAATCCGCTCCCGGCGGATTTGTCCTACTCAGGAGAGCGTTCACCGACA
AACAACAGATAAAACGAAAGGCCCAGTCTTCCGACTGAGCCTTTCGTTTTATTTGATGCCTGGCAGTTCC
CTACTCTCGCGTTAACGCTAGCATGGATGTTTTCCCAGTCACGACGTTGTAAAACGACGGCCAGTCTTAA
GCTCGGGCCCCAAATAATGATTTTATTTTGACTGATAGTGACCTGTTCGTTGCAACAAATTGATGAGCAA
TGCTTTTTTATAATGCCAACTTTGTACAAAAAAGCAGGCTCCACCATGGTGAGCAAGGGCGAGGAGCTGT
TCACCGGGGTGGTGCCCATCCTGGTCGAGCTGGACGGCGACGTAAACGGCCACAAGTTCAGCGTGTCCGG
CGAGGGCGAGGGCGATGCCACCTACGGCAAGCTGACCCTGAAGTTCATCTGCACCACCGGCAAGCTGCCC
GTGCCCTGGCCCACCCTCGTGACCACCCTGACCTACGGCGTGCAGTGCTTCAGCCGCTACCCCGACCACA
TGAAGCAGCACGACTTCTTCAAGTCCGCCATGCCCGAAGGCTACGTCCAGGAGCGCACCATCTTCTTCAA
GGACGACGGCAACTACAAGACCCGCGCCGAGGTGAAGTTCGAGGGCGACACCCTGGTGAACCGCATCGAG
CTGAAGGGCATCGACTTCAAGGAGGACGGCAACATCCTGGGGCACAAGCTGGAGTACAACTACAACAGCC
ACAACGTCTATATCATGGCCGACAAGCAGAAGAACGGCATCAAGGTGAACTTCAAGATCCGCCACAACAT
CGAGGACGGCAGCGTGCAGCTCGCCGACCACTACCAGCAGAACACCCCCATCGGCGACGGCCCCGTGCTG
CTGCCCGACAACCACTACCTGAGCACCCAGTCCAAGCTGAGCAAAGACCCCAACGAGAAGCGCGATCACA
TGGTCCTGCTGGAGTTCGTGACCGCCGCCGGGATCACTCTCGGCATGGACGAGCTGTACAAGGACCCAGC
TTTCTTGTACAAAGTTGGCATTATAAGAAAGCATTGCTTATCAATTTGTTGCAACGAACAGGTCACTATC
AGTCAAAATAAAATCATTATTTGCCATCCAGCTGATATCCCCTATAGTGAGTCGTATTACATGGTCATAG
CTGTTTCCTGGCAGCTCTGGCCCGTGTCTCAAAATCTCTGATGTTACATTGCACAAGATAAAAATATATC
ATCATGAACAATAAAACTGTCTGCTTACATAAACAGTAATACAAGGGGTGTTATGAGCCATATTCAACGG
GAAACGTCGAGGCCGCGATTAAATTCCAACATGGATGCTGATTTATATGGGTATAAATGGGCTCGCGATA
ATGTCGGGCAATCAGGTGCGACAATCTATCGCTTGTATGGGAAGCCCGATGCGCCAGAGTTGTTTCTGAA
ACATGGCAAAGGTAGCGTTGCCAATGATGTTACAGATGAGATGGTCAGACTAAACTGGCTGACGGAATTT
ATGCCTCTTCCGACCATCAAGCATTTTATCCGTACTCCTGATGATGCATGGTTACTCACCACTGCGATCC
CCGGAAAAACAGCATTCCAGGTATTAGAAGAATATCCTGATTCAGGTGAAAATATTGTTGATGCGCTGGC
AGTGTTCCTGCGCCGGTTGCATTCGATTCCTGTTTGTAATTGTCCTTTTAACAGCGATCGCGTATTTCGT
CTCGCTCAGGCGCAATCACGAATGAATAACGGTTTGGTTGATGCGAGTGATTTTGATGACGAGCGTAATG
GCTGGCCTGTTGAACAAGTCTGGAAAGAAATGCATAAACTTTTGCCATTCTCACCGGATTCAGTCGTCAC
TCATGGTGATTTCTCACTTGATAACCTTATTTTTGACGAGGGGAAATTAATAGGTTGTATTGATGTTGGA
CGAGTCGGAATCGCAGACCGATACCAGGATCTTGCCATCCTATGGAACTGCCTCGGTGAGTTTTCTCCTT
CATTACAGAAACGGCTTTTTCAAAAATATGGTATTGATAATCCTGATATGAATAAATTGCAGTTTCATTT
GATGCTCGATGAGTTTTTCTAATCAGAATTGGTTAATTGGTTGTAACACTGGCAGAGCATTACGCTGACT
TGACGGGACGGCGCAAGCTCATGACCAAAATCCCTTAACGTGAGTTACGCGTCGTTCCACTGAGCGTCAG
ACCCCGTAGAAAAGATCAAAGGATCTTCTTGAGATCCTTTTTTTCTGCGCGTAATCTGCTGCTTGCAAAC
AAAAAAACCACCGCTACCAGCGGTGGTTTGTTTGCCGGATCAAGAGCTACCAACTCTTTTTCCGAAGGTA
ACTGGCTTCAGCAGAGCGCAGATACCAAATACTGTTCTTCTAGTGTAGCCGTAGTTAGGCCACCACTTCA
AGAACTCTGTAGCACCGCCTACATACCTCGCTCTGCTAATCCTGTTACCAGTGGCTGCTGCCAGTGGCGA
TAAGTCGTGTCTTACCGGGTTGGACTCAAGACGATAGTTACCGGATAAGGCGCAGCGGTCGGGCTGAACG
GGGGGTTCGTGCACACAGCCCAGCTTGGAGCGAACGACCTACACCGAACTGAGATACCTACAGCGTGAGC
TATGAGAAAGCGCCACGCTTCCCGAAGGGAGAAAGGCGGACAGGTATCCGGTAAGCGGCAGGGTCGGAAC
AGGAGAGCGCACGAGGGAGCTTCCAGGGGGAAACGCCTGGTATCTTTATAGTCCTGTCGGGTTTCGCCAC
CTCTGACTTGAGCGTCGATTTTTGTGATGCTCGTCAGGGGGGCGGAGCCTATGGAAAAACGCCAGCAACG
CGGCCTTTTTACGGTTCCTGGCCTTTTGCTGGCCTTTTGCTCACATG
Features (pLannotate 1.2.2; 11 found; start..end, strand, type, name):
      1..121     +  rep_origin     RSF ori (fragment): Plasmids containing the RSF 1030 origin of replication can be propagated in E. coli cells that contain additional plasmids with compatible origins.
    123..215     +  CDS            lacI (fragment): lac repressor; lacI; The lac repressor binds to the lac operator to inhibit transcription in E. coli. This inhibition can be relieved by adding lactose or isopropyl-β-D-thiogalactopyranoside (IPTG).
    270..297     -  terminator     rrnB T2 terminator: transcription terminator T2 from the E. coli rrnB gene
    429..472     +  terminator     rrnB T1 terminator: Escherichia coli rrnB; transcription terminator T1 from the E. coli rrnB gene
    519..555     -  CDS            lacZα (fragment): LacZα fragment of β-galactosidase; lacZ fragment
    571..670     +  protein_bind   attL1: mutant version of attL; recombination site for the Gateway® LR reaction LR Clonase™
    676..1392    +  CDS            mEGFP: mEGFP is a basic (constitutively fluorescent) green fluorescent protein published in 2002, derived from Aequorea victoria. It has moderate acid sensitivity.
   1394..1493    -  protein_bind   attL2: mutant version of attL; recombination site for the Gateway® LR reaction LR Clonase™
   1511..1529    -  promoter       T7 promoter: promoter for bacteriophage T7 RNA polymerase
   1663..2472    +  CDS            KanR: aminoglycoside phosphotransferase; aph(3')-Ia; confers resistance to kanamycin in bacteria or G418 (Geneticin®) in eukaryotes
   2619..3207    +  rep_origin     ori: high-copy-number ColE1/pMB1/pBR322/pUC origin of replication
