[The description below was written by a language model from this plasmid's Addgene catalogue record and pLannotate feature annotations shown in this document.]
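Description:
pDONR221-eGFP is a Gateway entry clone built on the pDONR221 backbone. It carries a synthetic, codon-optimized open reading frame for enhanced green fluorescent protein. The 3,267 nt plasmid is propagated in E. coli at high copy from a ColE1/pUC-type origin and is selected with kanamycin through an aminoglycoside phosphotransferase (KanR) gene. Although the catalogue lists the vector type as mammalian expression, the annotated sequence contains no eukaryotic promoter or polyadenylation signal. The plasmid is therefore a shuttle for the ORF, and expression depends on whichever destination vector receives it.

The 717 bp GFP coding sequence sits between attL1 and attL2, the recombination sites used in the Gateway LR reaction. LR Clonase exchanges the attL-flanked insert into an attR-containing destination vector in a defined orientation and reading frame. The annotation software labels the ORF as mEGFP, whereas the catalogue calls it eGFP; the record does not resolve whether the monomerizing variant is actually present. Upstream of the cassette lie the rrnB T1 and T2 terminators, which insulate the insert from read-through transcription in bacteria. A T7 promoter lies downstream of attL2 on the reverse strand, pointing back toward the insert. M13 forward and reverse primer sites flank the cassette for sequence verification. The short hits to lacI, lacZα and an RSF origin are only fragments and are probably backbone remnants or partial annotation matches rather than functional elements.

The clone comes from a consortium collection focused on solute carrier transporters. It is intended for subcloning the GFP ORF into custom expression vectors. The record does not state a more specific role.
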