Addgene plasmid #221413: pDONR221-eGFP
Purpose: Gateway entry clone with codon-optimized ORF sequence for subcloning into custom expression vectors
Depositing lab: RESOLUTE Consortium & Giulio Superti-Furga. Depositing organization: CeMM Research Center for Molecular Medicine. Publication: The RESOLUTE consortium: unlocking SLC transporters for drug discovery. Superti-Furga G, Lackner D, Wiedmer T, Ingles-Prieto A, Barbosa B, Girardi E, Goldmann U, Gurtl B, Klavins K, Klimek C, Lindinger S, Lineiro-Retes E, Muller AC, Onstein S, Redinger G, Reil D, Sedlyarov V, Wolf G, Crawford M, Everley R, ... Steppan CM. Nat Rev Drug Discov. 2020 Jul;19(7):429-430. doi: 10.1038/d41573-020-00056-6. PubMed 32265506.
Backbone
  Vector backbone: pDONR221
  Backbone manufacturer: GenScript
  Vector type: Mammalian Expression
Growth in bacteria
  Bacterial resistance: Kanamycin, 50 μg/mL
  Growth temperature: 37°C
  Growth strain: NEB Stable
  Copy number: High Copy
Gene/Insert
  Gene/Insert name: eGFP
  Species: Synthetic
  Insert size (bp): 717
  Cloning method: Gateway Cloning
  Sequencing primers: 5′ M13; 3′ M13r
Terms and licenses: Academic/Nonprofit Terms; Industry Terms: Not Available to Industry
Depositor comments: RESOLUTE ID: PD04NB-H
How to cite: pDONR221-eGFP was a gift from RESOLUTE Consortium & Giulio Superti-Furga (Addgene plasmid # 221413 ; http://n2t.net/addgene:221413 ; RRID:Addgene_221413)
