>Addgene plasmid #221413 | pDONR221-eGFP | depositor partial sequence | sequence record 433697 | eGFP ORF
ATGGTGAGCAAGGGCGAGGAGCTGTTCACCGGGGTGGTGCCCATCCTGGTCGAGCTGGACGGCGACGTAA
ACGGCCACAAGTTCAGCGTGTCCGGCGAGGGCGAGGGCGATGCCACCTACGGCAAGCTGACCCTGAAGTT
CATCTGCACCACCGGCAAGCTGCCCGTGCCCTGGCCCACCCTCGTGACCACCCTGACCTACGGCGTGCAG
TGCTTCAGCCGCTACCCCGACCACATGAAGCAGCACGACTTCTTCAAGTCCGCCATGCCCGAAGGCTACG
TCCAGGAGCGCACCATCTTCTTCAAGGACGACGGCAACTACAAGACCCGCGCCGAGGTGAAGTTCGAGGG
CGACACCCTGGTGAACCGCATCGAGCTGAAGGGCATCGACTTCAAGGAGGACGGCAACATCCTGGGGCAC
AAGCTGGAGTACAACTACAACAGCCACAACGTCTATATCATGGCCGACAAGCAGAAGAACGGCATCAAGG
TGAACTTCAAGATCCGCCACAACATCGAGGACGGCAGCGTGCAGCTCGCCGACCACTACCAGCAGAACAC
CCCCATCGGCGACGGCCCCGTGCTGCTGCCCGACAACCACTACCTGAGCACCCAGTCCAAGCTGAGCAAA
GACCCCAACGAGAAGCGCGATCACATGGTCCTGCTGGAGTTCGTGACCGCCGCCGGGATCACTCTCGGCA
TGGACGAGCTGTACAAG
